Addgene plasmid #197320: 6HisVDAC1/pCDNA3
Purpose: Plasmid expressing an antigen targeting the VDAC1 transporter
Depositing lab: Dan Minor. Depositing organization: University of California, San Francisco (UCSF).
Backbone
  Vector backbone: pcDNA3
  Vector type: Mammalian Expression
Growth in bacteria
  Bacterial resistance: Ampicillin, 100 μg/mL
  Growth temperature: 37°C
  Growth strain: DH5alpha
  Copy number: Unknown
Gene/Insert
  Gene/Insert name: VDAC1
  Species: H. sapiens (human)
  Entrez Gene: VDAC1 (a.k.a. PORIN, VDAC-1)
  Tag / fusion protein: His (N terminal on insert)
  Cloning method: Unknown
Terms and licenses: Academic/Nonprofit Terms; Industry Terms: Not Available to Industry
Depositor comments: This is a validated antigen plasmid of Anti-VDAC1 [N152B/23R].
How to cite: 6HisVDAC1/pCDNA3 was a gift from Dan Minor (Addgene plasmid # 197320 ; http://n2t.net/addgene:197320 ; RRID:Addgene_197320)
