[The description below was written by a language model from this plasmid's Addgene catalogue record and pLannotate feature annotations shown in this document.]
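Description:
6HisVDAC1/pCDNA3 is a mammalian expression plasmid built on the pcDNA3 backbone that encodes human VDAC1, the voltage-dependent anion channel (porin) of the mitochondrial outer membrane, with an N-terminal polyhistidine tag. In the 6,260 nt sequenced record, the tagged open reading frame sits downstream of the human cytomegalovirus immediate-early enhancer and promoter and is followed by the bovine growth hormone polyadenylation signal, an arrangement that gives strong constitutive expression in transfected mammalian cells. T7 and SP6 phage promoters flank the insert, as is usual for pcDNA3, and can serve for in vitro transcription or as sequencing primer sites. The annotation software labels the tag as a fragment of a 9xHis tag, which is consistent with the six-histidine tag implied by the plasmid name. A short match to an HIV-1 LTR just after the CMV promoter is probably an incidental similarity hit rather than a functional viral element.

The plasmid is propagated in E. coli through a high-copy ColE1/pUC-type origin and selected with ampicillin via the β-lactamase gene. An f1 origin is also present, allowing single-stranded DNA production. A second cassette, made up of the SV40 enhancer/early promoter, the neomycin phosphotransferase gene and an SV40 polyadenylation signal, permits G418 selection of stably transfected mammalian cells. The small ble, lacI, lac promoter/operator and bom fragments are backbone remnants. According to the record, the construct serves as a validated antigen plasmid for the anti-VDAC1 antibody N152B/23R, meaning it provides expressed VDAC1 against which that antibody's specificity was confirmed. The cloning method is not stated.
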