Features (pLannotate 1.2.2; 22 found; start..end, strand, type, name):
     18..347     +  promoter       SV40 promoter: SV40 enhancer and early promoter
    414..1205    +  CDS            neo: KKA2_KLEPN - Also known as kan, nptII. Experimental evidence at protein level: Swiss-Prot protein existence level 1. Resistance to kanamycin, neomycin, paromomycin, ribostamycin, butirosin and gentamicin B. From Klebsiella pneumoniae.
   1229..1387    +  CDS            ble (fragment): BLE_KLEPN - Experimental evidence at protein level: Swiss-Prot protein existence level 1. Binding protein with a strong affinity to the bleomycin family of antibiotics. Binds to CL990; an antimitotic-antibiotic compound. From Klebsiella pneumoniae.
   1382..1503    +  polyA_signal   SV40 poly(A) signal: SV40 polyadenylation signal
   1576..1592    -  protein_bind   lac operator: The lac repressor binds to the lac operator to inhibit transcription in E. coli. This inhibition can be relieved by adding lactose or isopropyl-β-D-thiogalactopyranoside (IPTG). lac repressor encoded by lacI
   1600..1630    -  promoter       lac promoter: promoter for the E. coli lac operon
   1645..1666    -  protein_bind   CAP binding site: CAP binding activates transcription in the presence of cAMP. E. coli catabolite activator protein
   1679..1771    -  CDS            lacI (fragment): lac repressor; lacI; The lac repressor binds to the lac operator to inhibit transcription in E. coli. This inhibition can be relieved by adding lactose or isopropyl-β-D-thiogalactopyranoside (IPTG).
   1954..2542    -  rep_origin     ori: high-copy-number ColE1/pMB1/pBR322/pUC origin of replication
   2713..3573    -  CDS            AmpR: β-lactamase; bla; confers resistance to ampicillin, carbenicillin, and related antibiotics
   3574..3678    -  promoter       AmpR promoter: bla
   3737..3789    -  misc_feature   bom (fragment): basis of mobility region from pBR322
   3944..4323    +  enhancer       CMV enhancer: human cytomegalovirus immediate early enhancer
   4324..4527    +  promoter       CMV promoter: human cytomegalovirus (CMV) immediate early promoter
   4523..4556    +  LTR            5' LTR (truncated) (fragment): truncated 5' long terminal repeat (LTR) from HIV-1
   4572..4590    +  promoter       T7 promoter: promoter for bacteriophage T7 RNA polymerase
   4625..4641    +  CDS            9xHis (fragment): 9xHis affinity tag
   4643..5491    +  CDS            VDAC1: VDAC1_HUMAN - Also known as VDAC. Experimental evidence at protein level: Swiss-Prot protein existence level 1. Forms a channel through the mitochondrial outer membrane and also the plasma membrane. The channel at the outer mitochondrial membrane allows diffusion of small hydrophilic molecules; in the plasma membrane it is involved in cell volume regulation and apoptosis. It adopts an open conformation at low or zero membrane potential and a closed conformation at potentials above 30-40 mV. The open state has a weak anion selectivity whereas the closed state is cation-selective (PubMed:1184531
   5522..5540    -  promoter       SP6 promoter: promoter for bacteriophage SP6 RNA polymerase
   5566..5790    +  polyA_signal   bGH poly(A) signal: bovine growth hormone polyadenylation signal
   5794..5815    +  promoter       SV40 promoter (fragment): SV40 enhancer and early promoter
   5836..4       +  rep_origin     f1 ori (across the origin) (sequence partly withheld): f1 bacteriophage origin of replication; arrow indicates direction of (+) strand synthesis
>Addgene plasmid #197320 | 6HisVDAC1/pCDNA3 | addgene full sequence | sequence record 388161 | Addgene NGS Result
AATTAATTCTGTGGAATGTGTGTCAGTTAGGGTGTGGAAAGTCCCCAGGCTCCCCAGCAGGCAGAAGTAT
GCAAAGCATGCATCTCAATTAGTCAGCAACCAGGTGTGGAAAGTCCCCAGGCTCCCCAGCAGGCAGAAGT
ATGCAAAGCATGCATCTCAATTAGTCAGCAACCATAGTCCCGCCCCTAACTCCGCCCATCCCGCCCCTAA
CTCCGCCCAGTTCCGCCCATTCTCCGCCCCATGGCTGACTAATTTTTTTTATTTATGCAGAGGCCGAGGC
CGCCTCTGCCTCTGAGCTATTCCAGAAGTAGTGAGGAGGCTTTTTTGGAGGCCTAGGCTTTTGCAAAAAG
CTCCCGGGAGCTTGTATATCCATTTTCGGATCTGATCAAGAGACAGGATGAGGATCGTTTCGCATGATTG
AACAAGATGGATTGCACGCAGGTTCTCCGGCCGCTTGGGTGGAGAGGCTATTCGGCTATGACTGGGCACA
ACAGACAATCGGCTGCTCTGATGCCGCCGTGTTCCGGCTGTCAGCGCAGGGGCGCCCGGTTCTTTTTGTC
AAGACCGACCTGTCCGGTGCCCTGAATGAACTGCAGGACGAGGCAGCGCGGCTATCGTGGCTGGCCACGA
CGGGCGTTCCTTGCGCAGCTGTGCTCGACGTTGTCACTGAAGCGGGAAGGGACTGGCTGCTATTGGGCGA
AGTGCCGGGGCAGGATCTCCTGTCATCTCACCTTGCTCCTGCCGAGAAAGTATCCATCATGGCTGATGCA
ATGCGGCGGCTGCATACGCTTGATCCGGCTACCTGCCCATTCGACCACCAAGCGAAACATCGCATCGAGC
GAGCACGTACTCGGATGGAAGCCGGTCTTGTCGATCAGGATGATCTGGACGAAGAGCATCAGGGGCTCGC
GCCAGCCGAACTGTTCGCCAGGCTCAAGGCGCGCATGCCCGACGGCGAGGATCTCGTCGTGACCCATGGC
GATGCCTGCTTGCCGAATATCATGGTGGAAAATGGCCGCTTTTCTGGATTCATCGACTGTGGCCGGCTGG
GTGTGGCGGACCGCTATCAGGACATAGCGTTGGCTACCCGTGATATTGCTGAAGAGCTTGGCGGCGAATG
GGCTGACCGCTTCCTCGTGCTTTACGGTATCGCCGCTCCCGATTCGCAGCGCATCGCCTTCTATCGCCTT
CTTGACGAGTTCTTCTGAGCGGGACTCTGGGGTTCGAAATGACCGACCAAGCGACGCCCAACCTGCCATC
ACGAGATTTCGATTCCACCGCCGCCTTCTATGAAAGGTTGGGCTTCGGAATCGTTTTCCGGGACGCCGGC
TGGATGATCCTCCAGCGCGGGGATCTCATGCTGGAGTTCTTCGCCCACCCCAACTTGTTTATTGCAGCTT
ATAATGGTTACAAATAAAGCAATAGCATCACAAATTTCACAAATAAAGCATTTTTTTCACTGCATTCTAG
TTGTGGTTTGTCCAAACTCATCAATGTATCTTATCATGTCTGTATACCGTCGACCTCTAGCTAGAGCTTG
GCGTAATCATGGTCATAGCTGTTTCCTGTGTGAAATTGTTATCCGCTCACAATTCCACACAACATACGAG
CCGGAAGCATAAAGTGTAAAGCCTGGGGTGCCTAATGAGTGAGCTAACTCACATTAATTGCGTTGCGCTC
ACTGCCCGCTTTCCAGTCGGGAAACCTGTCGTGCCAGCTGCATTAATGAATCGGCCAACGCGCGGGGAGA
GGCGGTTTGCGTATTGGGCGCTCTTCCGCTTCCTCGCTCACTGACTCGCTGCGCTCGGTCGTTCGGCTGC
GGCGAGCGGTATCAGCTCACTCAAAGGCGGTAATACGGTTATCCACAGAATCAGGGGATAACGCAGGAAA
GAACATGTGAGCAAAAGGCCAGCAAAAGGCCAGGAACCGTAAAAAGGCCGCGTTGCTGGCGTTTTTCCAT
AGGCTCCGCCCCCCTGACGAGCATCACAAAAATCGACGCTCAAGTCAGAGGTGGCGAAACCCGACAGGAC
TATAAAGATACCAGGCGTTTCCCCCTGGAAGCTCCCTCGTGCGCTCTCCTGTTCCGACCCTGCCGCTTAC
CGGATACCTGTCCGCCTTTCTCCCTTCGGGAAGCGTGGCGCTTTCTCATAGCTCACGCTGTAGGTATCTC
AGTTCGGTGTAGGTCGTTCGCTCCAAGCTGGGCTGTGTGCACGAACCCCCCGTTCAGCCCGACCGCTGCG
CCTTATCCGGTAACTATCGTCTTGAGTCCAACCCGGTAAGACACGACTTATCGCCACTGGCAGCAGCCAC
TGGTAACAGGATTAGCAGAGCGAGGTATGTAGGCGGTGCTACAGAGTTCTTGAAGTGGTGGCCTAACTAC
GGCTACACTAGAAGAACAGTATTTGGTATCTGCGCTCTGCTGAAGCCAGTTACCTTCGGAAAAAGAGTTG
GTAGCTCTTGATCCGGCAAACAAACCACCGCTGGTAGCGGTGGTTTTTTTGTTTGCAAGCAGCAGATTAC
GCGCAGAAAAAAAGGATCTCAAGAAGATCCTTTGATCTTTTCTACGGGGTCTGACGCTCAGTGGAACGAA
AACTCACGTTAAGGGATTTTGGTCATGAGATTATCAAAAAGGATCTTCACCTAGATCCTTTTAAATTAAA
AATGAAGTTTTAAATCAATCTAAAGTATATATGAGTAAACTTGGTCTGACAGTTACCAATGCTTAATCAG
TGAGGCACCTATCTCAGCGATCTGTCTATTTCGTTCATCCATAGTTGCCTGACTCCCCGTCGTGTAGATA
ACTACGATACGGGAGGGCTTACCATCTGGCCCCAGTGCTGCAATGATACCGCGAGACCCACGCTCACCGG
CTCCAGATTTATCAGCAATAAACCAGCCAGCCGGAAGGGCCGAGCGCAGAAGTGGTCCTGCAACTTTATC
CGCCTCCATCCAGTCTATTAATTGTTGCCGGGAAGCTAGAGTAAGTAGTTCGCCAGTTAATAGTTTGCGC
AACGTTGTTGCCATTGCTACAGGCATCGTGGTGTCACGCTCGTCGTTTGGTATGGCTTCATTCAGCTCCG
GTTCCCAACGATCAAGGCGAGTTACATGATCCCCCATGTTGTGCAAAAAAGCGGTTAGCTCCTTCGGTCC
TCCGATCGTTGTCAGAAGTAAGTTGGCCGCAGTGTTATCACTCATGGTTATGGCAGCACTGCATAATTCT
CTTACTGTCATGCCATCCGTAAGATGCTTTTCTGTGACTGGTGAGTACTCAACCAAGTCATTCTGAGAAT
AGTGTATGCGGCGACCGAGTTGCTCTTGCCCGGCGTCAATACGGGATAATACCGCGCCACATAGCAGAAC
TTTAAAAGTGCTCATCATTGGAAAACGTTCTTCGGGGCGAAAACTCTCAAGGATCTTACCGCTGTTGAGA
TCCAGTTCGATGTAACCCACTCGTGCACCCAACTGATCTTCAGCATCTTTTACTTTCACCAGCGTTTCTG
GGTGAGCAAAAACAGGAAGGCAAAATGCCGCAAAAAAGGGAATAAGGGCGACACGGAAATGTTGAATACT
CATACTCTTCCTTTTTCAATATTATTGAAGCATTTATCAGGGTTATTGTCTCATGAGCGGATACATATTT
GAATGTATTTAGAAAAATAAACAAATAGGGGTTCCGCGCACATTTCCCCGAAAAGTGCCACCTGACGTCG
ACGGATCGGGAGATCTCCCGATCCCCTATGGTGCACTCTCAGTACAATCTGCTCTGATGCCGCATAGTTA
AGCCAGTATCTGCTCCCTGCTTGTGTGTTGGAGGTCGCTGAGTAGTGCGCGAGCAAAATTTAAGCTACAA
CAAGGCAAGGCTTGACCGACAATTGCATGAAGAATCTGCTTAGGGTTAGGCGTTTTGCGCTGCTTCGCGA
TGTACGGGCCAGATATACGCGTTGACATTGATTATTGACTAGTTATTAATAGTAATCAATTACGGGGTCA
TTAGTTCATAGCCCATATATGGAGTTCCGCGTTACATAACTTACGGTAAATGGCCCGCCTGGCTGACCGC
CCAACGACCCCCGCCCATTGACGTCAATAATGACGTATGTTCCCATAGTAACGCCAATAGGGACTTTCCA
TTGACGTCAATGGGTGGAGTATTTACGGTAAACTGCCCACTTGGCAGTACATCAAGTGTATCATATGCCA
AGTACGCCCCCTATTGACGTCAATGACGGTAAATGGCCCGCCTGGCATTATGCCCAGTACATGACCTTAT
GGGACTTTCCTACTTGGCAGTACATCTACGTATTAGTCATCGCTATTACCATGGTGATGCGGTTTTGGCA
GTACATCAATGGGCGTGGATAGCGGTTTGACTCACGGGGATTTCCAAGTCTCCACCCCATTGACGTCAAT
GGGAGTTTGTTTTGGCACCAAAATCAACGGGACTTTCCAAAATGTCGTAACAACTCCGCCCCATTGACGC
AAATGGGCGGTAGGCGTGTACGGTGGGAGGTCTATATAAGCAGAGCTCTCTGGCTAACTAGAGAACCCAC
TGCTTACTGGCTTATCGAAATTAATACGACTCACTATAGGGAGACCCAAGCTTGGTACCGAGCTCGGATC
CATGCACCACCACCACCACCATATGGCTGTGCCACCCACGTATGCCGATCTTGGCAAATCTGCCAGGGAT
GTCTTCACCAAGGGCTATGGATTTGGCTTAATAAAGCTTGATTTGAAAACAAAATCTGAGAATGGATTGG
AATTTACAAGCTCAGGCTCAGCCAACACTGAGACCACCAAAGTGACGGGCAGTCTGGAAACCAAGTACAG
ATGGACTGAGTACGGCCTGACGTTTACAGAGAAATGGAATACCGACAATACACTAGGCACCGAGATTACT
GTGGAAGATCAGCTTGCACGTGGACTGAAGCTGACCTTCGATTCATCCTTCTCACCTAACACTGGGAAAA
AAAATGCTAAAATCAAGACAGGGTACAAGCGGGAGCACATTAACCTGGGCTGCGACATGGATTTCGACAT
TGCTGGGCCTTCCATCCGGGGTGCTCTGGTGCTAGGTTACGAGGGCTGGCTGGCCGGCTACCAGATGAAT
TTTGAGACTGCAAAATCCCGAGTGACCCAGAGCAACTTTGCAGTTGGCTACAAGACTGATGAATTCCAGC
TTCACACTAATGTGAATGACGGGACAGAGTTTGGCGGCTCCATTTACCAGAAAGTGAACAAGAAGTTGGA
GACCGCTGTCAATCTTGCCTGGACAGCAGGAAACAGTAACACGCGCTTCGGAATAGCAGCCAAGTATCAG
ATTGACCCTGACGCCTGCTTCTCGGCTAAAGTGAACAACTCCAGCCTGATAGGTTTAGGATACACTCAGA
CTCTAAAGCCAGGTATTAAACTGACACTGTCAGCTCTTCTGGATGGCAAGAACGTCAATGCTGGTGGCCA
CAAGCTTGGTCTAGGACTGGAATTTCAAGCATAACTCGAGCATGCATCTAGAGGGCCCTATTCTATAGTG
TCACCTAAATGCTAGAGCTCGCTGATCAGCCTCGACTGTGCCTTCTAGTTGCCAGCCATCTGTTGTTTGC
CCCTCCCCCGTGCCTTCCTTGACCCTGGAAGGTGCCACTCCCACTGTCCTTTCCTAATAAAATGAGGAAA
TTGCATCGCATTGTCTGAGTAGGTGTCATTCTATTCTGGGGGGTGGGGTGGGGCAGGACAGCAAGGGGGA
GGATTGGGAAGACAATAGCAGGCATGCTGGGGATGCGGTGGGCTCTATGGCTTCTGAGGCGGAAAGAACC
AGCTGGGGCTCTAGGGGGTATCCCC
[124 nt withheld, positions 5836-5959]
C
[91 nt withheld, positions 5961-6051]
A
[49 nt withheld, positions 6053-6101]
CCTTTGACGTTGGAGTCCACGTTCTTT
[37 nt withheld, positions 6129-6165]
ACCCTATCTCGGTCTATTCTTTTGATTTATAAGGGATTTTGCCGATTTCGGCCTATTGGTTAAAAAATGA
GCTGATTTAACAAAAATTTAACGCG
